>Addgene plasmid #106981 | barII-UT-ABAleon2.1 | addgene full sequence | sequence record 209398 | Addgene NGS Result
CGACGAGTCAGTAATAAACGGCGTCAAAGTGGTTGCAGCCGGCACACACGAGTCGTGTTTATCAACTCAA
AGCACAAATACTTTTCCTCAACCTAAAAATAAGGCAATTAGCCAAAAACAACTTTGCGTGTAAACAACGC
TCAATACACGTGTCATTTTATTATTAGCTATTGCTTCACCGCCTTAGCTTTCTCGTGACCTAGTCGTCCT
CGTCTTTTCTTCTTCTTCTTCTATAAAACAATACCCAAAGACCTCTTCTTCTTCACAATTCAGATTTCAA
TTTCTCAAAATCTTAAAAACTTTCTCTCAATTCTCTCTACCGTGATCAAGGTAAATTTCTGTGTTCCTTA
TTCTCTCAAAATCTTCGATTTTGTTTTCGTTCGATCCCAATTTCGTATATGTTCTTTGGTTTAGATTCTG
TTAATCTTAGATCGAAGACGATTTTCTGGGTTTGATCGTTAGATATCATCTTAATTCTCGATTAGGGTTT
CATAGATATCATCCGATTTGTTCAAATAATTTGAGTTTTGTCGAATAATTACTCTTCGATTTGTGATTTC
TATCTAGATCTGGTGTTAGTTTCTAGTTTGTGCGATCGAATTTGTCGATTAATCTGAGTTTTTCTGATTA
ACAGACTAGAATGGTGAGCAAGGGCGAGGAGCTGTTCACCGGGGTGGTGCCCATCCTGGTCGAGCTGGAC
GGCGACGTAAACGGCCACAAGTTCAGCGTGTCCGGCGAGGGCGAGGGCGATGCCACCTACGGCAAGCTGA
CCCTGAAGTTCATCTGCACCACCGGCAAGCTGCCCGTGCCCTGGCCCACCCTCGTGACCACCCTGTCCTG
GGGCGTGCAGTGCTTCGCCCGCTACCCCGACCACATGAAGCAGCACGACTTCTTCAAGTCCGCCATGCCC
GAAGGCTACGTCCAGGAGCGCACCATCTTCTTCAAGGACGACGGCAACTACAAGACCCGCGCCGAGGTGA
AGTTCGAGGGCGACACCCTGGTGAACCGCATCGAGCTGAAGGGCATCGACTTCAAGGAGGACGGCAACAT
CCTGGGGCACAAGCTGGAGTACAACTACATCAGCGACAACGTCTATATCACCGCCGACAAGCAGAAGAAC
GGCATCAAGGCCAACTTCAAGATCCGCCACAACATCGAGGACGGCGGCGTGCAGCTCGCCGACCACTACC
AGCAGAACACCCCCATCGGCGACGGCCCCGTGCTGCTGCCCGACAACCACTACCTGAGCACCCAGTCCAA
GCTGAGCAAAGACCCCAACGAGAAGCGCGATCACATGGTCCTGCTGGAGTTCGTGACCGCCGCCGGGATC
ACTCTCGGCATGGACGAGCTGTACAAGGGGCCCATGCCTTCGGAGTTAACACCAGAAGAACGATCGGAAC
TAAAAAACTCAATCGCCGAGTTCCACACATACCAACTCGATCCAGGAAGCTGTTCATCACTCCACGCGCA
ACGAATCCACGCGCCTCCGGAACTCGTCTGGTCAATCGTACGACGATTCGACAAACCACAAACATACAAA
CACTTCATCAAATCCTGCTCCGTCGAACAAAACTTCGAGATGCGCGTCGGATGCACGCGCGACGTGATCG
TCATCAGTGGATTACCGGCGAACACATCAACGGAAAGACTCGATATACTCGACGACGAACGGAGAGTTAC
CGGATTCAGTATCATCGGAGGCGAACATAGGCTGACGAATTACAAATCCGTTACGACGGTGCATCGGTTC
GAGAAAGAGAATCGGATCTGGACGGTGGTTTTGGAATCTTACGTCGTTGATATGCCGGAAGGTAACTCGG
AGGATGATACTCGTATGTTTGCTGATACGGTTGTGAAGCTTAATTTGCAGAAACTCGCGACGGTTGCTGA
AGCTATGGCTCGTAACTCCGGTGACGGAAGTGGTTCTCAGGTGACGGCTAGCGGTGGCAGCGGTGGCACT
AGTGGTGGAGGCGGATCCGGTGGAGGAGGCTCTGGTGGCGGAGGTAGCGGAGGCGGTGGATCCAGTGTGC
CTTTGTATGGTTTTACTTCGATTTGTGGAAGAAGACCTGAGATGGAAGATGCTGTTTCGACTATACCAAG
ATTCCTTCAATCTTCCTCTGGTTCGATGTTAGATGGTCGGTTTGATCCTCAATCCGCCGCTCATTTCTTC
GGTGTTTACGACGGCCATGGCGGTTCTCAGGTAGCGAACTATTGTAGAGAGAGGATGCATTTGGCTTTGG
CGGAGGAGATAGCTAAGGAGAAACCGATGCTCTGCGATGGTGATACGTGGCTGGAGAAGTGGAAGAAAGC
TCTTTTCAACTCGTTCCTGAGAGTTGACTCGGAGATTGAGTCAGTTGCGCCGGAGACGGTTGGGTCAACG
TCGGTGGTTGCCGTTGTTTTCCCGTCTCACATCTTCGTCGCTAACTGCGGTGACTCAAGAGCCGTTCTTT
GCCGCGGCAAAACTGCACTTCCATTATCCGTTGACCATAAACCGGATAGAGAAGATGAAGCTGCGAGGAT
TGAAGCCGCAGGAGGGAAAGTGATTCAGTGGAATGGTGCTCGTGTTTTCGGTGTTCTCGCCATGTCGAGA
TCCATTGGCGATAGATACTTGAAACCATCCATCATTCCTGATCCGGAAGTGACGGCTGTGAAGAGAGTAA
AAGAAGATGATTGTCTGATTTTGGCGAGTGACGGGGTTTGGGATGTAATGACGGATGAAGAAGCGTGTGA
GATGGCAAGGAAGCGGATTCTCTTGTGGCACAAGAAAAACGCGGTGGCTGGGGATGCATCGTTGCTCGCG
GATGAGCGGAGAAAGGAAGGGAAAGATCCTGCGGCGATGTCCGCGGCTGAGTATTTGTCAAAGCTGGCGA
TACAGAGAGGAAGCAAACTCAACATAAGTGTGGTGGTGGTTGATTTGAAGCCTCGGAGGAAACTCAAGAG
CAAACCCTTGAACCCCGGGATGGACGGCGGCGTGCAGCTCGCCGACCACTACCAGCAGAACACCCCCATC
GGCGACGGCCCCGTGCTGCTGCCCGACAACCACTACCTGAGCTACCAGTCCGCCCTGAGCAAAGACCCCA
ACGAGAAGCGCGATCACATGGTCCTGCTGGAGTTCGTGACCGCCGCCGGGATCACTCTCGGCATGGACGA
GCTGTACAAGGGTGGCAGCGGTGGCATGGTGAGCAAGGGCGAGGAGCTGTTCACCGGGGTGGTGCCCATC
CTGGTCGAGCTGGACGGCGACGTAAACGGCCACAAGTTCAGCGTGTCCGGCGAGGGCGAGGGCGATGCCA
CCTACGGCAAGCTGACCCTGAAGCTGATCTGCACCACCGGCAAGCTGCCCGTGCCCTGGCCCACCCTCGT
GACCACCCTGGGCTACGGCCTGCAGTGCTTCGCCCGCTACCCCGACCACATGAAGCAGCACGACTTCTTC
AAGTCCGCCATGCCCGAAGGCTACGTCCAGGAGCGCACCATCTTCTTCAAGGACGACGGCAACTACAAGA
CCCGCGCCGAGGTGAAGTTCGAGGGCGACACCCTGGTGAACCGCATCGAGCTGAAGGGCATCGACTTCAA
GGAGGACGGCAACATCCTGGGGCACAAGCTGGAGTACAACTACAACAGCCACAACGTCTATATCACCGCC
GACAAGCAGAAGAACGGCATCAAGGCCAACTTCAAGATCCGCCACAACATCGAGTAGGAGCTCATATGAA
GATGAAGATGAAATATTTGGTGTGTCAAATAAATAGCTTGTGTGCTTAAGTTTGTGTTTTTTTCTTGGCT
TGTTGTGTTATGAATTTGTGGCTTTTTCTAATATTAAATGAATGTAAGATCTCATTATAATGAATAAACA
AATGTTTCTATAATCCATTGTGAATGTTTTGTTGGATCTCTTCTGCAGCATATAACTACTGTATGTGCTA
TGGTATGGACTATGGAATATGATTAAAGATAAGGAATTCAGATCGGCTGAGTGGCTCCTTCAACGTTGCG
GTTCTGTCAGTTCCAAACGTAAAACGGCTTGTCCCGCGTCATCGGCGGGGGTCATAACGTGACTCCCTTA
ATTCTCCGCTCATGATCAGATTGTCGTTTCCCGCCTTCAGTTTAAACTATCAGTGTTTGACAGGATATAT
TGGCGGGTAAACCTAAGAGAAAAGAGCGTTTATTAGAATAATCGGATATTTAAAAGGGCGTGAAAAGGTT
TATCCGTTCGTCCATTTGTATGTGCATGCCAACCACAGGGTTCCCCAGATCTGGCGCCGGCCAGCGAGAC
GAGCAAGATTGGCCGCCGCCCGAAACGATCCGACAGCGCGCCCAGCACAGGTGCGCAGGCAAATTGCACC
AACGCATACAGCGCCAGCAGAATGCCATAGTGGGCGGTGACGTCGTTCGAGTGAACCAGATCGCGCAGGA
GGCCCGGCAGCACCGGCATAATCAGGCCGATGCCGACAGCGTCGAGCGCGACAGTGCTCAGAATTACGAT
CAGGGGTATGTTGGGTTTCACGTCTGGCCTCCGGACCAGCCTCCGCTGGTCCGATTGAACGCGCGGATTC
TTTATCACTGATAAGTTGGTGGACATATTATGTTTATCAGTGATAAAGTGTCAAGCATGACAAAGTTGCA
GCCGAATACAGTGATCCGTGCCGCCCTGGACCTGTTGAACGAGGTCGGCGTAGACGGTCTGACGACACGC
AAACTGGCGGAACGGTTGGGGGTTCAGCAGCCGGCGCTTTACTGGCACTTCAGGAACAAGCGGGCGCTGC
TCGACGCACTGGCCGAAGCCATGCTGGCGGAGAATCATACGCATTCGGTGCCGAGAGCCGACGACGACTG
GCGCTCATTTCTGATCGGGAATGCCCGCAGCTTCAGGCAGGCGCTGCTCGCCTACCGCGATGGCGCGCGC
ATCCATGCCGGCACGCGACCGGGCGCACCGCAGATGGAAACGGCCGACGCGCAGCTTCGCTTCCTCTGCG
AGGCGGGTTTTTCGGCCGGGGACGCCGTCAATGCGCTGATGACAATCAGCTACTTCACTGTTGGGGCCGT
GCTTGAGGAGCAGGCCGGCGACAGCGATGCCGGCGAGCGCGGCGGCACCGTTGAACAGGCTCCGCTCTCG
CCGCTGTTGCGGGCCGCGATAGACGCCTTCGACGAAGCCGGTCCGGACGCAGCGTTCGAGCAGGGACTCG
CGGTGATTGTCGATGGATTGGCGAAAAGGAGGCTCGTTGTCAGGAACGTTGAAGGACCGAGAAAGGGTGA
CGATTGATCAGGACCGCTGCCGGAGCGCAACCCACTCACTACAGCAGAGCCATGTAGACAACATCCCCTC
CCCCTTTCCACCGCGTCAGACGCCCGTAGCAGCCCGCTACGGGCTTTTTCATGCCCTGCCCTAGCGTCCA
AGCCTCACGGCCGCGCTCGGCCTCTCTGGCGGCCTTCTGGCGCTCTTCCGCTTCCTCGCTCACTGACTCG
CTGCGCTCGGTCGTTCGGCTGCGGCGAGCGGTATCAGCTCACTCAAAGGCGGTAATACGGTTATCCACAG
AATCAGGGGATAACGCAGGAAAGAACATGTGAGCAAAAGGCCAGCAAAAGGCCAGGAACCGTAAAAAGGC
CGCGTTGCTGGCGTTTTTCCATAGGCTCCGCCCCCCTGACGAGCATCACAAAAATCGACGCTCAAGTCAG
AGGTGGCGAAACCCGACAGGACTATAAAGATACCAGGCGTTTCCCCCTGGAAGCTCCCTCGTGCGCTCTC
CTGTTCCGACCCTGCCGCTTACCGGATACCTGTCCGCCTTTCTCCCTTCGGGAAGCGTGGCGCTTTTCCG
CTGCATAACCCTGCTTCGGGGTCATTATAGCGATTTTTTCGGTATATCCATCCTTTTTCGCACGATATAC
AGGATTTTGCCAAAGGGTTCGTGTAGACTTTCCTTGGTGTATCCAACGGCGTCAGCCGGGCAGGATAGGT
GAAGTAGGCCCACCCGCGAGCGGGTGTTCCTTCTTCACTGTCCCTTATTCGCACCTGGCGGTGCTCAACG
GGAATCCTGCTCTGCGAGGCTGGCCGGCTACCGCCGGCGTAACAGATGAGGGCAAGCGGATGGCTGATGA
AACCAAGCCAACCAGGAAGGGCAGCCCACCTATCAAGGTGTACTGCCTTCCAGACGAACGAAGAGCGATT
GAGGAAAAGGCGGCGGCGGCCGGCATGAGCCTGTCGGCCTACCTGCTGGCCGTCGGCCAGGGCTACAAAA
TCACGGGCGTCGTGGACTATGAGCACGTCCGCGAGCTGGCCCGCATCAATGGCGACCTGGGCCGCCTGGG
CGGCCTGCTGAAACTCTGGCTCACCGACGACCCGCGCACGGCGCGGTTCGGTGATGCCACGATCCTCGCC
CTGCTGGCGAAGATCGAAGAGAAGCAGGACGAGCTTGGCAAGGTCATGATGGGCGTGGTCCGCCCGAGGG
CAGAGCCATGACTTTTTTAGCCGCTAAAACGGCCGGGGGGTGCGCGTGATTGCCAAGCACGTCCCCATGC
GCTCCATCAAGAAGAGCGACTTCGCGGAGCTGGTGAAGTACATCACCGACGAGCAAGGCAAGACCGAGCG
CCTTTCCGACGCTCACCGGGCTGGTTGCCCTCGCCGCTGGGCTGGCGGCCGTCTATGGCCCTGCAAACGC
GCCAGAAACGCCGTCGAAGCCGTGTGCGAGACACCGCGGCCGCCGGCGTTGTGGATACCTCGCGGAAAAC
TTGGCCCTCACTGACAGATGAGGGGCGGACGTTGACACTTGAGGGGCCGACTCACCCGGCGCGGCGTTGA
CAGATGAGGGGCAGGCTCGATTTCGGCCGGCGACGTGGAGCTGGCCAGCCTCGCAAATCGGCGAAAACGC
CTGATTTTACGCGAGTTTCCCACAGATGATGTGGACAAGCCTGGGGATAAGTGCCCTGCGGTATTGACAC
TTGAGGGGCGCGACTACTGACAGATGAGGGGCGCGATCCTTGACACTTGAGGGGCAGAGTGCTGACAGAT
GAGGGGCGCACCTATTGACATTTGAGGGGCTGTCCACAGGCAGAAAATCCAGCATTTGCAAGGGTTTCCG
CCCGTTTTTCGGCCACCGCTAACCTGTCTTTTAACCTGCTTTTAAACCAATATTTATAAACCTTGTTTTT
AACCAGGGCTGCGCCCTGTGCGCGTGACCGCGCACGCCGAAGGGGGGTGCCCCCCCTTCTCGAACCCTCC
CGGCCCGCTAACGCGGGCCTCCCATCCCCCCAGGGGCTGCGCCCCTCGGCCGCGAACGGCCTCACCCCAA
AAATGGCAGCGCTGGCAGTCCTTGCCATTGCCGGGATCGGGGCAGTAACGGGATGGGCGATCAGCCCGAG
CGCGACGCCCGGAAGCATTGACGTGCCGCAGGTGCTGGCATCGACATTCAGCGACCAGGTGCCGGGCAGT
GAGGGCGGCGGCCTGGGTGGCGGCCTGCCCTTCACTTCGGCCGTCGGGGCATTCACGGACTTCATGGCGG
GGCCGGCAATTTTTACCTTGGGCATTCTTGGCATAGTGGTCGCGGGTGCCGTGCTCGTGTTCGGGGGTGC
GATAAACCCAGCGAACCATTTGAGGTGATAGGTAAGATTATACCGAGGTATGAAAACGAGAATTGGACCT
TTACAGAATTACTCTATGAAGCGCCATATTTAAAAAGCTACCAAGACGAAGAGGATGAAGAGGATGAGGA
GGCAGATTGCCTTGAATATATTGACAATACTGATAAGATAATATATCTTTTATATAGAAGATATCGCCGT
ATGTAAGGATTTCAGGGGGCAAGGCATAGGCAGCGCGCTTATCAATATATCTATAGAATGGGCAAAGCAT
AAAAACTTGCATGGACTAATGCTTGAAACCCAGGACAATAACCTTATAGCTTGTAAATTCTATCATAATT
GGGTAATGACTCCAACTTATTGATAGTGTTTTATGTTCAGATAATGCCCGATGACTTTGTCATGCAGCTC
CACCGATTTTGAGAACGACAGCGACTTCCGTCCCAGCCGTGCCAGGTGCTGCCTCAGATTCAGGTTATGC
CGCTCAATTCGCTGCGTATATCGCTTGCTGATTACGTGCAGCTTTCCCTTCAGGCGGGATTCATACAGCG
GCCAGCCATCCGTCATCCATATCACCACGTCAAAGGGTGACAGCAGGCTCATAAGACGCCCCAGCGTCGC
CATAGTGCGTTCACCGAATACGTGCGCAACAACCGTCTTCCGGAGACTGTCATACGCGTAAAACAGCCAG
CGCTGGCGCGATTTAGCCCCGACATAGCCCCACTGTTCGTCCATTTCCGCGCAGACGATGACGTCACTGC
CCGGCTGTATGCGCGAGGTTACCGACTGCGGCCTGAGTTTTTTAAGTGACGTAAAATCGTGTTGAGGCCA
ACGCCCATAATGCGGGCTGTTGCCCGGCATCCAACGCCATTCATGGCCATATCAATGATTTTCTGGTGCG
TACCGGGTTGAGAAGCGGTGTAAGTGAACTGCAGTTGCCATGTTTTACGGCAGTGAGAGCAGAGATAGCG
CTGATGTCCGGCGGTGCTTTTGCCGTTACGCACCACCCCGTCAGTAGCTGAACAGGAGGGACAGCTGATA
GAAACAGAAGCCACTGGAGCACCTCAAAAACACCATCATACACTAAATCAGTAAGTTGGCAGCATCACCC
ATAATTGTGGTTTCAAAATCGGCTCCGTCGATACTATGTTATACGCCAACTTTGAAAACAACTTTGAAAA
AGCTGTTTTCTGGTATTTAAGGTTTTAGAATGCAAGGAACAGTGAATTGGAGTTCGTCTTGTTATAATTA
GCTTCTTGGGGTATCTTTAAATACTGTAGAAAAGAGGAAGGAAATAATAAATGGCTAAAATGAGAATATC
ACCGGAATTGAAAAAACTGATCGAAAAATACCGCTGCGTAAAAGATACGGAAGGAATGTCTCCTGCTAAG
GTATATAAGCTGGTGGGAGAAAATGAAAACCTATATTTAAAAATGACGGACAGCCGGTATAAAGGGACCA
CCTATGATGTGGAACGGGAAAAGGACATGATGCTATGGCTGGAAGGAAAGCTGCCTGTTCCAAAGGTCCT
GCACTTTGAACGGCATGATGGCTGGAGCAATCTGCTCATGAGTGAGGCCGATGGCGTCCTTTGCTCGGAA
GAGTATGAAGATGAACAAAGCCCTGAAAAGATTATCGAGCTGTATGCGGAGTGCATCAGGCTCTTTCACT
CCATCGACATATCGGATTGTCCCTATACGAATAGCTTAGACAGCCGCTTAGCCGAATTGGATTACTTACT
GAATAACGATCTGGCCGATGTGGATTGCGAAAACTGGGAAGAAGACACTCCATTTAAAGATCCGCGCGAG
CTGTATGATTTTTTAAAGACGGAAAAGCCCGAAGAGGAACTTGTCTTTTCCCACGGCGACCTGGGAGACA
GCAACATCTTTGTGAAAGATGGCAAAGTAAGTGGCTTTATTGATCTTGGGAGAAGCGGCAGGGCGGACAA
GTGGTATGACATTGCCTTCTGCGTCCGGTCGATCAGGGAGGATATCGGGGAAGAACAGTATGTCGAGCTA
TTTTTTGACTTACTGGGGATCAAGCCTGATTGGGAGAAAATAAAATATTATATTTTACTGGATGAATTGT
TTTAGTACCTAGATGTGGCGCAACGATGCCGGCGACAAGCAGGAGCGCACCGACTTCTTCCGCATCAAGT
GTTTTGGCTCTCAGGCCGAGGCCCACGGCAAGTATTTGGGCAAGGGGTCGCTGGTATTCGTGCAGGGCAA
GATTCGGAATACCAAGTACGAGAAGGACGGCCAGACGGTCTACGGGACCGACTTCATTGCCGATAAGGTG
GATTATCTGGACACCAAGGCACCAGGCGGGTCAAATCAGGAATAAGGGCACATTGCCCCGGCGTGAGTCG
GGGCAATCCCGCAAGGAGGGTGAATGAATCGGACGTTTGACCGGAAGGCATACAGGCAAGAACTGATCGA
CGCGGGGTTTTCCGCCGAGGATGCCGAAACCATCGCAAGCCGCACCGTCATGCGTGCGCCCCGCGAAACC
TTCCAGTCCGTCGGCTCGATGGTCCAGCAAGCTACGGCCAAGATCGAGCGCGACAGCGTGCAACTGGCTC
CCCCTGCCCTGCCCGCGCCATCGGCCGCCGTGGAGCGTTCGCGTCGTCTCGAACAGGAGGCGGCAGGTTT
GGCGAAGTCGATGACCATCGACACGCGAGGAACTATGACGACCAAGAAGCGAAAAACCGCCGGCGAGGAC
CTGGCAAAACAGGTCAGCGAGGCCAAGCAGGCCGCGTTGCTGAAACACACGAAGCAGCAGATCAAGGAAA
TGCAGCTTTCCTTGTTCGATATTGCGCCGTGGCCGGACACGATGCGAGCGATGCCAAACGACACGGCCCG
CTCTGCCCTGTTCACCACGCGCAACAAGAAAATCCCGCGCGAGGCGCTGCAAAACAAGGTCATTTTCCAC
GTCAACAAGGACGTGAAGATCACCTACACCGGCGTCGAGCTGCGGGCCGACGATGACGAACTGGTGTGGC
AGCAGGTGTTGGAGTACGCGAAGCGCACCCCTATCGGCGAGCCGATCACCTTCACGTTCTACGAGCTTTG
CCAGGACCTGGGCTGGTCGATCAATGGCCGGTATTACACGAAGGCCGAGGAATGCCTGTCGCGCCTACAG
GCGACGGCGATGGGCTTCACGTCCGACCGCGTTGGGCACCTGGAATCGGTGTCGCTGCTGCACCGCTTCC
GCGTCCTGGACCGTGGCAAGAAAACGTCCCGTTGCCAGGTCCTGATCGACGAGGAAATCGTCGTGCTGTT
TGCTGGCGACCACTACACGAAATTCATATGGGAGAAGTACCGCAAGCTGTCGCCGACGGCCCGACGGATG
TTCGACTATTTCAGCTCGCACCGGGAGCCGTACCCGCTCAAGCTGGAAACCTTCCGCCTCATGTGCGGAT
CGGATTCCACCCGCGTGAAGAAGTGGCGCGAGCAGGTCGGCGAAGCCTGCGAAGAGTTGCGAGGCAGCGG
CCTGGTGGAACACGCCTGGGTCAATGATGACCTGGTGCATTGCAAACGCTAGGGCCTTGTGGGGTCAGTT
CCGGCTGGGGGTTCAGCAGCCAGCGCTTTACTGGCATTTCAGGAACAAGCGGGCACTGCTCGACGCACTT
GCTTCGCTCAGTATCGCTCGGGACGCACGGCGCGCTCTACGAACTGCCGATAAACAGAGGATTAAAATTG
ACAATTGTGATTAAGGCTCAGATTCGACGGCTTGGAGCGGCCGACGTGCAGGATTTCCGCGAGATCCGAT
TGTCGGCCCTGAAGAAAGCTCCAGAGATGTTCGGGTCCGTTTACGAGCACGAGGAGAAAAAGCCCATGGA
GGCGTTCGCTGAACGGTTGCGAGATGCCGTGGCATTCGGCGCCTACATCGACGGCGAGATCATTGGGCTG
TCGGTCTTCAAACAGGAGGACGGCCCCAAGGACGCTCACAAGGCGCATCTGTCCGGCGTTTTCGTGGAGC
CCGAACAGCGAGGCCGAGGGGTCGCCGGTATGCTGCTGCGGGCGTTGCCGGCGGGTTTATTGCTCGTGAT
GATCGTCCGACAGATTCCAACGGGAATCTGGTGGATGCGCATCTTCATCCTCGGCGCACTTAATATTTCG
CTATTCTGGAGCTTGTTGTTTATTTCGGTCTACCGCCTGCCGGGCGGGGTCGCGGCGACGGTAGGCGCTG
TGCAGCCGCTGATGGTCGTGTTCATCTCTGCCGCTCTGCTAGGTAGCCCGATACGATTGATGGCGGTCCT
GGGGGCTATTTGCGGAACTGCGGGCGTGGCGCTGTTGGTGTTGACACCAAACGCAGCGCTAGATCCTGTC
GGCGTCGCAGCGGGCCTGGCGGGGGCGGTTTCCATGGCGTTCGGAACCGTGCTGACCCGCAAGTGGCAAC
CTCCCGTGCCTCTGCTCACCTTTACCGCCTGGCAACTGGCGGCCGGAGGACTTCTGCTCGTTCCAGTAGC
TTTAGTGTTTGATCCGCCAATCCCGATGCCTACAGGAACCAATGTTCTCGGCCTGGCGTGGCTCGGCCTG
ATCGGAGCGGGTTTAACCTACTTCCTTTGGTTCCGGGGGATCTCGCGACTCGAACCTACAGTTGTTTCCT
TACTGGGCTTTCTCAGCCCCAGATCTGGGGTCGATCAGCCGGGGATGCATCAGGCCGACAGTCGGAACTT
CGGGTCCCCGACCTGTACCATTCGGTGAGCAATGGATAGGGGAGTTGATATCGTCAACGTTCACTTCTAA
AGAAATAGCGCCACTCAGCTTCCTCAGCGGCTTTATCCAGCGATTTCCTATTATGTCGGCATAGTTCTCA
AGATCGACAGCCTGTCACGGTTAAGCGAGAAATGAATAAGAAGGCTGATAATTCGGATCTCTGCGAGGGA
GATGATATTTGATCACAGGCAGCAACGCTCTGTCATCGTTACAATCAACATGCTACCCTCCGCGAGATCA
TCCGTGTTTCAAACCCGGCAGCTTAGTTGCCGTTCTTCCGAATAGCATCGGTAACATGAGCAAAGTCTGC
CGCCTTACAACGGCTCTCCCGCTGACGCCGTCCCGGACTGATGGGCTGCCTGTATCGAGTGGTGATTTTG
TGCCGAGCTGCCGGTCGGGGAGCTGTTGGCTGGCTGGTGGCAGGATATATTGTGGTGTAAACAAATTGAC
GCTTAGACAACTTAATAACACATTGCGGACGTTTTTAATGTACTGGGGTGGTTTTTCTTTTCACCAGTGA
GACGGGCAACAGCTGATTGCCCTTCACCGCCTGGCCCTGAGAGAGTTGCAGCAAGCGGTCCACGCTGGTT
TGCCCCAGCAGGCGAAAATCCTGTTTGATGGTGGTTCCGAAATCGGCAAAATCCCTTATAAATCAAAAGA
ATAGCCCGAGATAGGGT
[37 nt withheld, positions 12968-13004]
AAAGAACGTGGACTCCAACGTCAAAGG
[141 nt withheld, positions 13032-13172]
G
[44 nt withheld, positions 13174-13217]
CATTCAGGCTGCGCAACTGTTGGGAAGGGCGATCGGTGCGGGCCTCTTCGCTATTACGCCAGCTGGCGAA
AGGGGGATGTGCTGCAAGGCGATTAAGTTGGGTAACGCCAGGGTTTTCCCAGTCACGACGTTGTAAAACG
ACGGCCAGTGAATTAATTCCCATCTTGAAAGAAATATAGTTTAAATATTTATTGATAAAATAACAAGTCA
GGTATTATAGTCCAAGCAAAAACATAAATTTATTGATGCAAGTTTAAATTCAGAAATATTTCAATAACTG
ATTATATCAGCTGGTACATTGCCGTAGATGAAAGACTGAGTGCGATATTATGTGTAATACATAAATTGAT
GATATAGCTAGCTTAGCTCATCGGGGGATCGATCCTCTAGGGGTCATCAGATCTCGGTGACGGGCAGGAC
CGGACGGGGCGGTACCGGCAGGCTGAAGTCCAGCTGCCAGAAACCCACGTCATGCCAGTTCCCGTGCTTG
AAGCCGGCCGCCCGCAGCATGCCGCGGGGGGCATATCCGAGCGCCTCGTGCATGCGCACGCTCGGGTCGT
TGGGCAGCCCGATGACAGCGACCACGCTCTTGAAGCCCTGTGCCTCCAGGGACTTCAGCAGGTGGGTGTA
GAGCGTGGAGCCCAGTCCCGTCCGCTGGTGGCGGGGGGAGACGTACACGGTCGACTCGGCCGTCCAGTCG
TAGGCGTTGCGTGCCTTCCAGGGGCCCGCGTAGGCGATGCCGGCGACCTCGCCGTCCACCTCGGCGACGA
GCCAGGGATAGCGCTCCCGCAGACGGACGAGGTCGTCCGTCCACTCCTGCGGTTCCTGCGGCTCGGTACG
GAAGTTGACCGTGCTTGTCTCGATGTAGTGGTTGACGATGGTGCAGACCGCCGGCATGTCCGCCTCGGTG
GCACGGCGGATGTCGGCCGGGCGTCGTTCTGGGCTCATGGTAGATCCCCCTAGAGTCGAGATCTGGATTG
AGAGTGAATATGAGACTCTAATTGGATACCGAGGGGAATTTATGGAACGTCAGTGGAGCATTTTTGACAA
GAAATATTTGCTAGCTGATAGTGACCTTAGGCGACTTTTGAACGCGCAATAATGGTTTCTGACGTATGTG
CTTAGCTCATTAAACTCCAGAAACCCGCGGCTGAGTGGCTCCTTCAACGTTGCGGTTCTGTCAGTTCCAA
ACGTAAAACGGCTTGTCCCGCGTCATCGGCGGGGGTCATAACGTGACTCCCTTAATTCTCCGCTCATGAT
CTTGATCCCCTGCGCCATCAGATCCTTGGCGGCAAGAAAGCCATCCAGTTTACTTTGCAGGGCTTCCCAA
CCTTACCAGAGGGCGCCCCAGCTGGCAATTCCGGTTCGCTTGCTGTCCATAAAACCGCCCAGTCTAGCTA
TCGCCATGTAAGCCCACTGCAAGCTACCTGCTTTCTCTTTGCGCTTGCGTTTTCCCTTGTCCAGATAGCC
CAGTAGCTGACATTCATCCGGGGTCAGCACCGTTTCTGCGGACTGGCTTTCTACGTGTTCCGCTTCCTTT
AGCAGCCCTTGCGCCCTGAGTGCTTGCGGCAGCGTGAAGCTT
Features (pLannotate 1.2.2; 27 found; start..end, strand, type, name):
    641..1357    +  CDS            mTurquoise: mTurquoise is a basic (constitutively fluorescent) cyan fluorescent protein published in 2010, derived from Aequorea victoria. It has low acid sensitivity.
   1364..1936    +  CDS            PYR1: PYR1_ARATH - Also known as ABIP6 From Arabidopsis thaliana (Mouse-ear cress).
   2024..2953    +  CDS            ABI1 (fragment): P2C56_ARATH - Experimental evidence at protein level: Swiss-Prot protein existence level 1. Key component and repressor of the abscisic acid (ABA) signaling pathway that regulates numerous ABA responses, such as stomatal closure, osmotic water permeability of the plasma membrane (Pos), drought-induced resistance and rhizogenesis, response to glucose, high light stress, seed germination and inhibition of vegetative growth. During the stomatal closure regulation, modulates the inward calcium-channel permeability as well as the actin reorganization in guard cells in response to ABA. Involved in t
   2960..3694    +  CDS            cp173Venus: circularly permuted form of the Venus yellow fluorescent protein (Nagai et al., 2004) efficient FRET acceptor for CFP
   3705..3953    +  terminator     HSP terminator: efficient transcription terminator from the Arabidopsis thaliana heat shock protein 18.2 gene (Nagaya et al., 2010)
   3964..3994    -  promoter       NOS promoter (fragment): nopaline synthase promoter
   4118..4142    +  misc_feature   RB T-DNA repeat: right border repeat from nopaline C58 T-DNA
   4252..4501    -  CDS            TcR (fragment): tetracycline efflux protein; tetA; confers resistance to tetracycline
   4607..5257    +  CDS            TetR: tetracycline resistance regulatory protein; tetR
   5616..5806    -  rep_origin     ori (fragment): high-copy-number ColE1/pMB1/pBR322/pUC origin of replication
   5938..6047    +  oriT           oriT: incP origin of transfer
   6080..6451    +  CDS            traJ: oriT-recognizing protein; traJ
   6588..7219    +  rep_origin     oriV: incP origin of replication
   7283..7558    +  CDS            klaC (fragment): KLAC_ECOLX - Also known as telB. Protein predicted: Swiss-Prot protein existence level 4. Belongs to the kla operon, which is associated with cryptic tellurite resistance, and IncW plasmid fertility inhibition. From Escherichia coli.
   7754..7903    +  CDS            satA (fragment): STA_BACSU - Also known as yyaR. Experimental evidence at protein level: Swiss-Prot protein existence level 1. Involved in resistance to streptothricin, a broad-spectrum antibiotic produced by streptomycetes. Detoxifies streptothricin via acetylation of the beta amino group of the first beta-lysyl moiety of streptothricin. From Bacillus subtilis (strain 168).
   7912..8679    -  mobile_element IS1: prokaryotic transposable element IS1
   8871..9665    +  CDS            KanR: aminoglycoside phosphotransferase; aphA-3; confers resistance to kanamycin
   9964..11112   +  CDS            trfA: trans-acting replication protein that binds to and activates oriV
  11136..11199   +  CDS            TetR (fragment): tetracycline resistance regulatory protein; tetR
  12708..12732   +  misc_feature   LB T-DNA repeat: left border repeat from nopaline C58 T-DNA
  12786..12916   -  CDS            lacI (fragment): lac repressor; lacI; The lac repressor binds to the lac operator to inhibit transcription in E. coli. This inhibition can be relieved by adding lactose or isopropyl-β-D-thiogalactopyranoside (IPTG).
  12917..13217   -  rep_origin     M13 ori (fragment) (sequence partly withheld): M13 bacteriophage origin of replication; arrow indicates direction of (+) strand synthesis
  13215..13370   -  CDS            lacZα (fragment) (sequence partly withheld): LacZα fragment of β-galactosidase; lacZ fragment
  13379..13579   -  terminator     gene 7 terminator: transcription terminator for octopine-type Ti plasmid gene 7
  13614..14165   -  CDS            BlpR: phosphinothricin acetyltransferase; Streptomyces hygroscopicus bar; confers resistance to bialophos or phosphinothricin
  14216..14395   -  promoter       NOS promoter: nopaline synthase promoter
  14475..20      -  CDS            tnpA (fragment) (across the origin): TN5P_ECOLX - Also known as tnp. Experimental evidence at protein level: Swiss-Prot protein existence level 1. Mediates transposition of transposon Tn5 by a 'cut and paste' mechanism. First, the monomeric transposase binds the 19 bp inverted DNA repeats flanking the transposon. Then, dimerization of the DNA- bound transposase creates a synaptic DNA complex. After nicking of the first DNA strand, excision of the transposon proceeds through a series of intermediates. The transposase then mediates the insertion of the transposon at a new site by strand transfer. The activity of the wild- type tran
