[The description below was written by a language model from this plasmid's Addgene catalogue record and pLannotate feature annotations shown in this document.]
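Description:
barII-UT-ABAleon2.1 is a 14.8 kb plant expression plasmid with the architecture of a binary T-DNA vector, built on the barII-UT backbone. Outside the T-DNA borders it carries a broad-host-range IncP replication system (oriV with the trans-acting replication protein trfA), together with oriT and traJ for conjugative transfer. These features are typical of vectors that are maintained in E. coli and moved into Agrobacterium, although the record does not explicitly name the delivery route. Bacterial selection is by kanamycin through an aphA-3 type KanR gene. The backbone also contains several remnants from its construction history, including TetR and partial tetA sequences, an IS1 element, a partial ColE1-type ori, and lacZα, lacI and M13 ori fragments. None of these is described as functional in the record.

The region delimited by the nopaline-type left and right border repeats holds two cassettes. The plant selection cassette consists of a NOS promoter driving the bar gene (phosphinothricin acetyltransferase), followed by the gene 7 terminator, and it confers Basta resistance on transformed plants. The payload is ABAleon2.1, a synthetic insert of about 3.1 kb. It encodes a single-chain fusion of mTurquoise, the Arabidopsis ABA receptor PYR1, a fragment of the PP2C phosphatase ABI1, and circularly permuted cp173Venus, and it ends in the Arabidopsis HSP18.2 terminator. The catalogue lists UBQ10 as the promoter, but the feature table does not annotate it; it presumably lies in the unannotated stretch upstream of mTurquoise.

Abscisic acid promotes the interaction between PYR1 and ABI1, which alters the geometry between the cyan donor and yellow acceptor and so changes FRET. The construct therefore serves as a ratiometric reporter for visualising ABA concentration changes and distribution in living Arabidopsis tissues.
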