Addgene plasmid #106981: barII-UT-ABAleon2.1
Purpose: ABAleon2.1 in plant expression vector (Basta resistance)
Depositing lab: Julian Schroeder. Depositing organization: University of California, San Diego (UCSD). Publication: FRET-based reporters for the direct visualization of abscisic acid concentration changes and distribution in Arabidopsis. Waadt R, Hitomi K, Nishimura N, Hitomi C, Adams SR, Getzoff ED, Schroeder JI. Elife. 2014 Apr 15;3:e01739. doi: 10.7554/eLife.01739. PubMed 24737861.
Backbone
  Vector backbone: barII-UT
  Total vector size (bp): 14799
  Vector type: Plant Expression
  Selectable markers: Basta
Growth in bacteria
  Bacterial resistance: Kanamycin, 50 μg/mL
  Growth temperature: 37°C
  Growth strain: DH5alpha
  Copy number: Unknown
Gene/Insert
  Gene/Insert name: ABAleon2.1
  Species: Synthetic
  Insert size (bp): 3057
  Promoter: UBQ10
  Cloning method: Restriction Enzyme; 5′ cloning site Spe I/Xba I (destroyed during cloning); 3′ cloning site Sac I (not destroyed)
  Sequencing primers: 5′ gctttctctttgcgcttgcg; 3′ ggagtcacgttatgac
Terms and licenses: Academic/Nonprofit Terms; Industry Terms: Not Available to Industry
How to cite: barII-UT-ABAleon2.1 was a gift from Julian Schroeder (Addgene plasmid # 106981 ; http://n2t.net/addgene:106981 ; RRID:Addgene_106981)
